Addgene plasmid #194530: pRSII41N-TDH3pr
Purpose: (Empty Backbone) Low copy vector backbone with nourseothricin selectivity, contains TDH3(pr)-MCS-CYC1(3'UTR)
Depositing lab: Patrick Gibney. Depositing organization: Cornell University. Publication: Auxotrophy-Independent Plasmid Shuttle Vectors for Applications in Diverse Yeasts. Smith JR, Sislak CD, Fernandez Mendoza P, Carmichael L, Lewis AG, Chen A, Jiang GZ, Gibney PA. Appl Microbiol. 2024; 4(1):453-469. doi: 10.3390/applmicrobiol4010031.
Backbone
  Vector backbone: pRSII41N
  Vector type: Yeast Expression
  Selectable markers: Nourseothricin
Growth in bacteria
  Bacterial resistance: Ampicillin, 100 μg/mL
  Growth temperature: 37°C
  Growth strain: DH5alpha
  Copy number: Low Copy
Gene/Insert
  Gene/Insert name: None
Terms and licenses: Academic/Nonprofit Terms; Industry Terms: Not Available to Industry
How to cite: pRSII41N-TDH3pr was a gift from Patrick Gibney (Addgene plasmid # 194530 ; http://n2t.net/addgene:194530 ; RRID:Addgene_194530)
