[The description below was written by a language model from this plasmid's Addgene catalogue record and pLannotate feature annotations shown in this document.]
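Description:
pRSII41N-TDH3pr is an empty yeast–E. coli shuttle expression backbone of about 5.9 kb, built on the pRSII41N vector. It is maintained in yeast at low copy through a CEN/ARS element (the S. cerevisiae CEN6 centromere fused to an autonomously replicating sequence), which gives stable, near single-copy segregation. Selection in yeast is by a dominant drug marker rather than an auxotrophic one. A streptothricin acetyltransferase coding sequence from Streptomyces lavendulae, flanked by the Ashbya gossypii TEF promoter and terminator, confers nourseothricin resistance. The plasmid can therefore be used in prototrophic, wild or industrial strains that lack the usual nutritional markers. In E. coli it is propagated through a ColE1/pUC-type origin with ampicillin selection (β-lactamase under its own promoter). An f1 origin is also present, which permits single-stranded DNA production.

The expression cassette consists of the strong constitutive S. cerevisiae TDH3 (glyceraldehyde-3-phosphate dehydrogenase, "GAP") promoter, a portion of the pBluescript multiple cloning site, and the CYC1 terminator/3'UTR. No gene is inserted. A coding sequence of interest is cloned into the MCS to obtain high-level constitutive expression in yeast. The cassette sits within the remnant lacZα/lac promoter region typical of pRS- and pBluescript-derived vectors and is flanked by T7 and T3 phage promoters. Small fragments annotated as bom, rop and lacI appear to be backbone remnants rather than functional elements. The vector belongs to a set of auxotrophy-independent shuttle plasmids intended for use across diverse yeasts.
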