Features (pLannotate 1.2.2; 21 found; start..end, strand, type, name):
     72..415     +  promoter       TEF promoter: Ashbya gossypii TEF promoter
    410..985     +  CDS            sta: STA_STRLA - Experimental evidence at protein level: Swiss-Prot protein existence level 1. Involved in resistance to streptothricin, a broad-spectrum antibiotic produced by streptomycetes. Detoxifies streptothricin via acetylation of the beta amino group of the first beta-lysyl moiety of streptothricin. From Streptomyces lavendulae.
    997..1194    +  terminator     TEF terminator: Ashbya gossypii TEF terminator
   1230..1280    +  misc_feature   bom (fragment): basis of mobility region from pBR322
   1281..1736    -  rep_origin     f1 ori (sequence partly withheld): f1 bacteriophage origin of replication; arrow indicates direction of (+) strand synthesis
   1740..1895    -  CDS            lacZα (fragment): LacZα fragment of β-galactosidase; lacZ fragment
   1903..1921    +  promoter       T7 promoter: promoter for bacteriophage T7 RNA polymerase
   1940..2187    -  terminator     CYC1 terminator: S. cerevisiae CYC1; transcription terminator for CYC1
   2188..2256    -  misc_feature   MCS (fragment): pBluescript multiple cloning site
   2261..2905    -  promoter       GAP promoter: S. cerevisiae TDH3; promoter for glyceraldehyde-3-phosphate dehydrogenase
   2930..2948    -  promoter       T3 promoter: promoter for bacteriophage T3 RNA polymerase
   2993..3009    -  protein_bind   lac operator: The lac repressor binds to the lac operator to inhibit transcription in E. coli. This inhibition can be relieved by adding lactose or isopropyl-β-D-thiogalactopyranoside (IPTG). lac repressor encoded by lacI
   3017..3047    -  promoter       lac promoter: promoter for the E. coli lac operon
   3062..3083    -  protein_bind   CAP binding site: CAP binding activates transcription in the presence of cAMP. E. coli catabolite activator protein
   3096..3188    -  CDS            lacI (fragment): lac repressor; lacI; The lac repressor binds to the lac operator to inhibit transcription in E. coli. This inhibition can be relieved by adding lactose or isopropyl-β-D-thiogalactopyranoside (IPTG).
   3371..3959    -  rep_origin     ori: high-copy-number ColE1/pMB1/pBR322/pUC origin of replication
   4130..4990    -  CDS            AmpR: β-lactamase; bla; confers resistance to ampicillin, carbenicillin, and related antibiotics
   4991..5095    -  promoter       AmpR promoter: bla
   5132..5635    +  misc_feature   CEN/ARS: S. cerevisiae CEN6 centromere fused to an autonomously replicating sequence
   5703..5738    +  CDS            rop (fragment): Rop protein, which maintains plasmids at low copy number; rop
   5840..29      +  misc_feature   bom (fragment) (across the origin): basis of mobility region from pBR322
>Addgene plasmid #194530 | pRSII41N-TDH3pr | addgene full sequence | sequence record 380557 | Addgene NGS Result
AGAGCAGATTGTACTGAGAGTGCACCATACCACCTTAGCTTGCCTCGTCCCCGCCGGGTCACCCGGCCAG
CGACATGGAGGCCCAGAATACCCTCCTTGACAGTCTTGACGTGCGCAGCTCAGGGGCATGATGTGACTGT
CGCCCGTACATTTAGCCCATACATCCCCATGTATAATCATTTGCATCCATACATTTTGATGGCCGCACGG
CGCGAAGCAAAAATTACGGCTCCTCGCTGCAGACCTGCGAGCAGGGAAACGCTCCCCTCACAGACGCGTT
GAATTGTCCCCACGCCGCGCCCCTGTAGAGAAATATAAAAGGTTAGGATTTGCCACTGAGGTTCTTCTTT
CATATACTTCCTTTTAAAATCTTGCTAGGATACAGTTCTCACATCACATCCGAACATAAACAACCATGGG
TACTACATTAGACGACACCGCCTACAGGTATCGTACATCTGTCCCAGGTGATGCAGAAGCTATTGAAGCT
CTTGATGGTTCTTTCACGACGGATACCGTTTTCCGTGTTACAGCTACAGGAGACGGCTTTACATTAAGAG
AAGTTCCAGTCGATCCACCTCTAACCAAAGTGTTTCCTGATGATGAAAGCGATGATGAAAGTGACGATGG
TGAAGACGGAGACCCGGATAGTAGAACATTTGTGGCCTACGGCGACGACGGAGATTTAGCTGGTTTCGTA
GTAGTCTCATATTCGGGGTGGAACAGAAGACTTACAGTCGAAGACATTGAAGTTGCTCCTGAACATAGGG
GTCACGGTGTGGGTAGGGCTCTGATGGGACTTGCAACAGAATTTGCACGTGAAAGAGGTGCAGGTCACTT
GTGGTTGGAAGTCACCAACGTAAATGCACCGGCAATCCACGCATACAGAAGAATGGGTTTTACTTTATGT
GGCCTTGATACAGCCTTGTATGACGGAACTGCTTCAGATGGAGAACAGGCATTATATATGTCAATGCCTT
GCCCTTGATAATCAGTACTGACAATAAAAAGATTCTTGTTTTCAAGAACTTGTCATTTGTATAGTTTTTT
TATATTGTAGTTGTTCTATTTTAATCAAATGTTAGCGTGATTTATATTTTTTTTCGCCTCGACATCATCT
GCCCAGATGCGAAGTTAAGTGCGCAGAAAGTAATATCATGCGTCAATCGTATGTGAATGCTGGTCGCTAT
ACTGCTGTCGATTCGATACTAACGCCGCCATCCAGTGTCTATGCGGTGTGAAATACCCACAGATGCGTAA
GGAGAAAATACCGCATCAGGAAATTGTAAGCGTTAATATTTTGTTAAAATTCGCGTTAAATTTTTGTTAA
ATCAGCTCATTTTTTAACCAATAGGCCGAAATCGGCAAAATCCCTTATAAATCAAAAGAATAGACCGAGA
TAGGGT
[37 nt withheld, positions 1407-1443]
AAAGAACGTGGACTCCAACGTCAAAGGGCGAAAAACCGTCTAC
[33 nt withheld, positions 1487-1519]
T
[91 nt withheld, positions 1521-1611]
G
[124 nt withheld, positions 1613-1736]
CCATTCGCCATTCAGGCTGCGCAACTGTTGGGAAGGGCGATCGGTGCGGGCCTCTTCGCTATTACGCCAG
CTGGCGAAAGGGGGATGTGCTGCAAGGCGATTAAGTTGGGTAACGCCAGGGTTTTCCCAGTCACGACGTT
GTAAAACGACGGCCAGTGAGCGCGCGTAATACGACTCACTATAGGGCGAATTGGGTACCGGCCGCAAATT
AAAGCCTTCGAGCGTCCCAAAACCTTCTCAAGCAAGGTTTTCAGTATAATGTTACATGCGTACACGCGTC
TGTACAGAAAAAAAAGAAAAATTTGAAATATAAATAACGTTCTTAATACTAACATAACTATAAAAAAATA
AATAGGGACCTAGACTTCAGGTTGTCTAACTCCTTCCTTTTCGGTTAGAGCGGATGTGGGGGGAGGGCGT
GAATGTAAGCGTGACATAACTAATTACATGACTCGAGGTCGACGGTATCGATAAGCTTGATATCGAATTC
CTGCAGCCCGGGGGATCCACTAGTTCTAGATCCGTCGAAACTAAGTTCTTGGTGTTTTAAAACTAAAAAA
AAGACTAACTATAAAAGTAGAATTTAAGAAGTTTAAGAAATAGATTTACAGAATTACAATCAATACCTAC
CGTCTTTATATACTTATTAGTCAAGTAGGGGAATAATTTCAGGGAACTGGTTTCAACCTTTTTTTTCAGC
TTTTTCCAAATCAGAGAGAGCAGAAGGTAATAGAAGGTGTAAGAAAATGAGATAGATACATGCGTGGGTC
AATTGCCTTGTGTCATCATTTACTCCAGGCAGGTTGCATCACTCCATTGAGGTTGTGCCCGTTTTTTGCC
TGTTTGTGCCCCTGTTCTCTGTAGTTGCGCTAAGAGAATGGACCTATGAACTGATGGTTGGTGAAGAAAA
CAATATTTTGGTGCTGGGATTCTTTTTTTTTCTGGATGCCAGCTTAAAAAGCGGGCTCCATTATATTTAG
TGGATGCCAGGAATAAACTGTTCACCCAGACACCTACGATGTTATATATTCTGTGTAACCCGCCCCCTAT
TTTGGGCATGTACGGGTTACAGCAGAATTAAAAGGCTAATTTTTTGACTAAATAAAGTTAGGAAAATCAC
TACTATTAATTATTTACGTATTCTTTGAAATGGCGAGTATTGATAATGATAAACTGAGCTCCAGCTTTTG
TTCCCTTTAGTGAGGGTTAATTGCGCGCTTGGCGTAATCATGGTCATAGCTGTTTCCTGTGTGAAATTGT
TATCCGCTCACAATTCCACACAACATACGAGCCGGAAGCATAAAGTGTAAAGCCTGGGGTGCCTAATGAG
TGAGCTAACTCACATTAATTGCGTTGCGCTCACTGCCCGCTTTCCAGTCGGGAAACCTGTCGTGCCAGCT
GCATTAATGAATCGGCCAACGCGCGGGGAGAGGCGGTTTGCGTATTGGGCGCTCTTCCGCTTCCTCGCTC
ACTGACTCGCTGCGCTCGGTCGTTCGGCTGCGGCGAGCGGTATCAGCTCACTCAAAGGCGGTAATACGGT
TATCCACAGAATCAGGGGATAACGCAGGAAAGAACATGTGAGCAAAAGGCCAGCAAAAGGCCAGGAACCG
TAAAAAGGCCGCGTTGCTGGCGTTTTTCCATAGGCTCCGCCCCCCTGACGAGCATCACAAAAATCGACGC
TCAAGTCAGAGGTGGCGAAACCCGACAGGACTATAAAGATACCAGGCGTTTCCCCCTGGAAGCTCCCTCG
TGCGCTCTCCTGTTCCGACCCTGCCGCTTACCGGATACCTGTCCGCCTTTCTCCCTTCGGGAAGCGTGGC
GCTTTCTCATAGCTCACGCTGTAGGTATCTCAGTTCGGTGTAGGTCGTTCGCTCCAAGCTGGGCTGTGTG
CACGAACCCCCCGTTCAGCCCGACCGCTGCGCCTTATCCGGTAACTATCGTCTTGAGTCCAACCCGGTAA
GACACGACTTATCGCCACTGGCAGCAGCCACTGGTAACAGGATTAGCAGAGCGAGGTATGTAGGCGGTGC
TACAGAGTTCTTGAAGTGGTGGCCTAACTACGGCTACACTAGAAGAACAGTATTTGGTATCTGCGCTCTG
CTGAAGCCAGTTACCTTCGGAAAAAGAGTTGGTAGCTCTTGATCCGGCAAACAAACCACCGCTGGTAGCG
GTGGTTTTTTTGTTTGCAAGCAGCAGATTACGCGCAGAAAAAAAGGATCTCAAGAAGATCCTTTGATCTT
TTCTACGGGGTCTGACGCTCAGTGGAACGAAAACTCACGTTAAGGGATTTTGGTCATGAGATTATCAAAA
AGGATCTTCACCTAGATCCTTTTAAATTAAAAATGAAGTTTTAAATCAATCTAAAGTATATATGAGTAAA
CTTGGTCTGACAGTTACCAATGCTTAATCAGTGAGGCACCTATCTCAGCGATCTGTCTATTTCGTTCATC
CATAGTTGCCTGACTCCCCGTCGTGTAGATAACTACGATACGGGAGGGCTTACCATCTGGCCCCAGTGCT
GCAATGATACCGCGAGACCCACGCTCACCGGCTCCAGATTTATCAGCAATAAACCAGCCAGCCGGAAGGG
CCGAGCGCAGAAGTGGTCCTGCAACTTTATCCGCCTCCATCCAGTCTATTAATTGTTGCCGGGAAGCTAG
AGTAAGTAGTTCGCCAGTTAATAGTTTGCGCAACGTTGTTGCCATTGCTACAGGCATCGTGGTGTCACGC
TCGTCGTTTGGTATGGCTTCATTCAGCTCCGGTTCCCAACGATCAAGGCGAGTTACATGATCCCCCATGT
TGTGCAAAAAAGCGGTTAGCTCCTTCGGTCCTCCGATCGTTGTCAGAAGTAAGTTGGCCGCAGTGTTATC
ACTCATGGTTATGGCAGCACTGCATAATTCTCTTACTGTCATGCCATCCGTAAGATGCTTTTCTGTGACT
GGTGAGTACTCAACCAAGTCATTCTGAGAATAGTGTATGCGGCGACCGAGTTGCTCTTGCCCGGCGTCAA
TACGGGATAATACCGCGCCACATAGCAGAACTTTAAAAGTGCTCATCATTGGAAAACGTTCTTCGGGGCG
AAAACTCTCAAGGATCTTACCGCTGTTGAGATCCAGTTCGATGTAACCCACTCGTGCACCCAACTGATCT
TCAGCATCTTTTACTTTCACCAGCGTTTCTGGGTGAGCAAAAACAGGAAGGCAAAATGCCGCAAAAAAGG
GAATAAGGGCGACACGGAAATGTTGAATACTCATACTCTTCCTTTTTCAATATTATTGAAGCATTTATCA
GGGTTATTGTCTCATGAGCGGATACATATTTGAATGTATTTAGAAAAATAAACAAATAGGGGTTCCGCGC
ACATTTCCCCGAAAAGTGCCACCTGGGTCCTTTTCATCACGTGCTATAAAAATAATTATAATTTAAATTT
TTTAATATAAATATATAAATTAAAAATAGAAAGTAAAAAAAGAAATTAAAGAAAAAATAGTTTTTGTTTT
CCGAAGATGTAAAAGACTCTAGGGGGATCGCCAACAAATACTACCTTTTATCTTGCTCTTCCTGCTCTCA
GGTATTAATGCCGAATTGTTTCATCTTGTCTGTGTAGAAGACCACACACGAAAATCCTGTGATTTTACAT
TTTACTTATCGTTAATCGAATGTATATCTATTTAATCTGCTTTTCTTGTCTAATAAATATATATGTAAAG
TACGCTTTTTGTTGAAATTTTTTAAACCTTTGTTTATTTTTTTTTCTTCATTCCGTAACTCTTCTACCTT
CTTTATTTACTTTCTAAAATCCAAATACAAAACATAAAAATAAATAAACACAGAGTAAATTCCCAAATTA
TTCCATCATTAAAAGATACGAGGCGCGTGTAAGTTACAGGCAAGCGATCCGTCTAAGAAACCATTATTAT
CATGACATTAACCTATAAAAATAGGCGTATCACGAGGCCCTTTCGTCTCGCGCGTTTCGGTGATGACGGT
GAAAACCTCTGACACATGCAGCTCCCGGAGACGGTCACAGCTTGTCTGTAAGCGGATGCCGGGAGCAGAC
AAGCCCGTCAGGGCGCGTCAGCGGGTGTTGGCGGGTGTCGGGGCTGGCTTAACTATGCGGCATC
